Addgene plasmid #72122: Plxna1-Fc-His
Purpose: Expresses the extracellular region of the PlexinA1 protein, C-terminally fused to the Fc region of human IgG1 + 6X histidine tag.
Depositing lab: Woj Wojtowicz. Depositing organization: University of California, Berkeley. Publication: An extracellular biochemical screen reveals that FLRTs and Unc5s mediate neuronal subtype recognition in the retina. Visser JJ, Cheng Y, Perry SC, Chastain AB, Parsa B, Masri SS, Ray TA, Kay JN, Wojtowicz WM. Elife. 2015 Dec 3;4. pii: e08149. doi: 10.7554/eLife.08149. PubMed 26633812.
Backbone
  Vector backbone: pCMVi-SV40ori
  Vector type: Mammalian Expression
Growth in bacteria
  Bacterial resistance: Ampicillin, 100 μg/mL
  Growth temperature: 37°C
  Growth strain: DH5alpha
  Copy number: High Copy
Gene/Insert
  Gene/Insert name: Plxna1 (alt names: Plexin A1; Plxn1; PlexA1; NOV; NCBI gene ID 18844; Reference sequence NM_008881.2)
  Species: M. musculus (mouse)
  Insert size (bp): 3723
  Entrez Gene: Plxna1 (a.k.a. 2600013D04Rik, NOV, PlexA1, Plxn1, mKIAA4053)
  Promoter: CMV
  Tag / fusion protein: Fc-His (C terminal on backbone)
  Cloning method: Restriction Enzyme; 5′ cloning site PmeI (destroyed during cloning); 3′ cloning site SpeI (not destroyed)
  Sequencing primers: 5′ GTCAGAGGTAACTCCCGTTGC; 3′ ATCATGAGGGTGTCCTTG
Terms and licenses: Academic/Nonprofit Terms; Industry Terms: Not Available to Industry
How to cite: Plxna1-Fc-His was a gift from Woj Wojtowicz (Addgene plasmid # 72122 ; http://n2t.net/addgene:72122 ; RRID:Addgene_72122)
