[The description below was written by a language model from this plasmid's Addgene catalogue record and pLannotate feature annotations shown in this document.]
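Description:
Plxna1-Fc-His is a mammalian expression plasmid of about 9.4 kb, built on the pCMVi-SV40ori backbone, that produces the extracellular region of mouse Plexin A1 as a soluble fusion protein. It is propagated in E. coli as a high-copy plasmid through a ColE1/pUC-type origin and selected with ampicillin via the β-lactamase gene. The backbone also carries an f1 phage origin and short remnants of rop, bom and lacZα that are leftovers of vector ancestry rather than functional parts. No mammalian selection marker is annotated, which suggests transient rather than stable expression. An SV40 enhancer/early promoter region sits on its own outside the expression cassette. As the backbone name suggests, it probably supplies the SV40 origin, which allows episomal amplification in cells expressing large T antigen.

The expression cassette is driven by the human CMV immediate-early enhancer and promoter followed by CMV intron A, an arrangement commonly used to boost transcript processing and expression. Downstream lies the 3,723 bp Plxna1 fragment encoding the ectodomain, joined in frame, across a short junction at the retained SpeI site, to the Fc portion of human IgG1. According to the catalogue entry, a 6X histidine tag follows the Fc; it is not separately annotated in the feature tables. An SV40 polyadenylation signal terminates the transcript. The two sequence records differ by a single nucleotide in length and yield the same annotation. The Fc-His tag can serve for capture, detection and purification of the ectodomain. The associated work used such constructs in an extracellular biochemical screen for interactions between cell-surface recognition proteins in the retina.
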