Features (pLannotate 1.2.2; 14 found; start..end, strand, type, name):
     25..408     +  enhancer       CMV enhancer: human cytomegalovirus immediate early enhancer
    410..609     +  promoter       CMV promoter: human cytomegalovirus (CMV) immediate early promoter
    748..1573    +  intron         CMV intron A: human cytomegalovirus intron A (Chapman et al., 1991)
   1612..5334    +  CDS            Plxna1 (fragment): PLXA1_MOUSE - Also known as Kiaa4053. Experimental evidence at protein level: Swiss-Prot protein existence level 1. Coreceptor for SEMA3A, SEMA3C, SEMA3F and SEMA6D. Necessary for signaling by class 3 semaphorins and subsequent remodeling of the cytoskeleton. Plays a role in axon guidance, invasive growth and cell migration. Class 3 semaphorins bind to a complex composed of a neuropilin and a plexin. The plexin modulates the affinity of the complex for specific semaphorins, and its cytoplasmic domain is required for the activation of down-stream signaling events in the cytoplasm. From Mus musc
   5341..6021    +  CDS            IGHG1 (fragment): IGHG1_HUMAN - Experimental evidence at protein level: Swiss-Prot protein existence level 1. Constant region of immunoglobulin heavy chains. Immunoglobulins, also known as antibodies, are membrane-bound or secreted glycoproteins produced by B lymphocytes. In the recognition phase of humoral immunity, the membrane-bound immunoglobulins serve as receptors which, upon binding of a specific antigen, trigger the clonal expansion and differentiation of B lymphocytes into immunoglobulins- secreting plasma cells. Secreted immunoglobulins mediate the effector phase of humoral immunity, which results in
   6071..6192    +  polyA_signal   SV40 poly(A) signal: SV40 polyadenylation signal
   6401..6989    -  rep_origin     ori: high-copy-number ColE1/pMB1/pBR322/pUC origin of replication
   7160..8020    -  CDS            AmpR: β-lactamase; bla; confers resistance to ampicillin, carbenicillin, and related antibiotics
   8021..8125    -  promoter       AmpR promoter: bla
   8220..8255    +  CDS            rop (fragment): Rop protein, which maintains plasmids at low copy number; rop
   8278..8607    +  promoter       SV40 promoter: SV40 enhancer and early promoter
   8730..8829    +  misc_feature   bom (fragment): basis of mobility region from pBR322
   8857..9285    -  rep_origin     f1 ori (sequence partly withheld): f1 bacteriophage origin of replication; arrow indicates direction of (+) strand synthesis
   9289..9446    -  CDS            lacZα (fragment): LacZα fragment of β-galactosidase; lacZ fragment
>Addgene plasmid #72122 | Plxna1-Fc-His | addgene full sequence | sequence record 439418 | Addgene Long Read Sequencing Result
GTCGAGGTCTCGACGGTATCGATTGACATTGATTATTGACTAGCTAGTTATTAATAGTAATCAATTACGG
GGTCATTAGTTCATAGCCCATATATGGAGTTCCGCGTTACATAACTTACGGTAAATGGCCCGCCTGGCTG
ACCGCCCAACGACCCCCGCCCATTGACGTCAATAATGACGTATGTTCCCATAGTAACGCCAATAGGGACT
TTCCATTGACGTCAATGGGTGGAGTATTTACGGTAAACTGCCCACTTGGCAGTACATCAAGTGTATCATA
TGCCAAGTCCGCCCCCTATTGACGTCAATGACGGTAAATGGCCCGCCTGGCATTATGCCCAGTACATGAC
CTTACGGGACTTTCCTACTTGGCAGTACATCTACGTATTAGTCATCGCTATTACCATGGTGATGCGGTTT
TGGCAGTACACCAATGGGCGTGGATAGCGGTTTGACTCACGGGGATTTCCAAGTCTCCACCCCATTGACG
TCAATGGGAGTTTGTTTTGGCACCAAAATCAACGGGACTTTCCAAAATGTCGTAATAACCCCGCCCCGTT
GACGCAAATGGGCGGTAGGCGTGTACGGTGGGAGGTCTATATAAGCAGAGCTCGTTTAGTGAACCGTCAG
ATCGCCTGGAGACGCCATCCACGCTGTTTTGACCTCCATAGAAGACACCGGGACCGATCCAGCCTCCGCG
GCCGGGAACGGTGCATTGGAACGCGGATTCCCCGTGCCAAGAGTGACGTAAGTACCGCCTATAGACTCTA
TAGGCACACCCCTTTGGCTCTTATGCATGCTATACTGTTTTTGGCTTGGGGCCTATACACCCCCGCTTCC
ATATGCTATAGGTGATGGTATAGCTTAGCCTATAGGTGTGGGTTATTGACCATTATTGACCACTCCCCTA
TTGGTGACGATACTTTCCATTACTAATCCATAACATGGCTCTTTGCCACAACTATCTCTATTGGCTATAT
GCCAATACTCTGTCCTTCAGAGACTGACACGGACTCTGTATTTTTACAGGATGGGGTCCCATTTATTATT
TACAAATTCACATATACAACAACGCCGTCCCCCGTGCCCGCAGTTTTTATTAAACATAGCGTGGGATCTC
CACGCGAATCTCGGGTACGTGTTCCGGACATGGGCTCTTCTCCGGTAGCGGCGGAGCTTCCACATCCGAG
CCCTGGTCCCATGCCTCCAGCGGCTCATGGTCGCTCGGCAGCTCCTTGCTCCTAACAGTGGAGGCCAGAC
TTAGGCACAGCACAATGCCCACCACCACCAGTGTGCCGCACAAGGCCGTGGCGGTAGGGTATGTGTCTGA
AAATGAGCTCGGAGATTGGGCTCGCACCGCTGACGCAGATGGAAGACTTAAGGCAGCGGCAGAAGAAGAT
GCAGGCAGCTGAGTTGTTGTATTCTGATAAGAGTCAGAGGTAACTCCCGTTGCGGTGCTGTTAACGGTGG
AGGGCAGTGTAGTCTGAGCAGTACTCGTTGCTGCCGCGCGCGCCACCAGACATAATAGCTGACAGACTAA
CAGACTGTTCCTTTCCATGGGTCTTTTCTGCAGAAGCTTGAATTCTCGAGGATCCGCGGCCAAACGCCAC
CATGCCACTGCCACCTCTGAGCTCTCGGACACTGCTGCTGCTGCTCTTGCTGCTGCTGAGGGGTGTGTGG
ATAGCCATCAGCTCGCCCCCAGCTGGTTTGGGTCCACAACCTGCCTTCCGCACCTTTGTGGCCAGTGACT
GGGGCCTCACTCACCTGGTGGTTCACGAACAGACAGGAGAGGTATATGTTGGCGCTGTGAACCGTATTTA
CAAGCTGTCGGGGAACCTAACCCTGCTTCGGGCCCATGTGACAGGCCCTGTAGAAGACAATGAGAAATGC
TACCCACCCCCCAGTGTACAGTCCTGCCCACATGGTCTGGGCAGCACAGACAACGTCAACAAGCTTCTAC
TGCTGGACTATGCAGCCAACCGCCTGTTGGCCTGTGGCAGTGCCTCACAGGGCATCTGCCAGTTCCTGAG
GTTGGACGATCTCTTCAAGCTGGGCGAGCCGCACCACCGCAAGGAACACTACCTGTCCAGTGTTCGAGAG
GCTGGCAGCATGGCGGGAGTGCTCATTGCTGGGCCACCCGGCCAGGGCCAGGCCAAGCTCTTCGTGGGCA
CACCCATCGATGGCAAATCAGAATACTTCCCCACTCTGTCCAGTCGCCGGCTCATGGCCAACGAGGAAGA
TGCTGACATGTTTGGCTTTGTGTACCAGGATGAGTTTGTGTCATCTCAGCTCAAGATCCCTTCAGACACA
TTGTCCAAGTTCCCAGCCTTTGACATCTACTATGTGTACAGTTTCCGCAGCGAGCAGTTCGTATACTACC
TCACCCTGCAGCTAGACACGCAGCTTACCTCGCCCGACGCCGCTGGCGAGCACTTCTTCACCTCCAAGAT
TGTGCGGCTGTGCGTGAATGACCCCAAGTTCTACTCTTACGTGGAGTTCCCCATTGGCTGCGAGCAGGCT
GGCGTGGAGTATCGGCTGGTGCAGGACGCCTACCTGAGCCGGCCGGGACAGGCCCTGGCCAAACAGCTGG
GCCTGGCTGAGGATGAGGAGGTGTTGTTCACTGTGTTCGCACAGGGCCAGAAGAACCGCGTGAAGCCACC
CAAGGAGTCGGCGCTGTGCCTGTTCACACTGAGGGCCATCAAGGAGAAAATCAAGGAGCGCATCCAATCC
TGCTACCGTGGAGAAGGAAAGCTCTCCCTGCCTTGGCTGCTCAACAAGGAGCTGGGCTGCATCAACTCGC
CCCTGCAGATTGATGACGACTTCTGCGGGCAGGATTTCAACCAGCCACTGGGTGGCACGGTCACCATCGA
GGGCACACCCCTTTTTGTCGACAAGGAAGATGGCCTGACTGCTGTGGCTGCCTATGACTACCAAGGCCGC
ACCGTGGTTTTTGCTGGCACTCGCAGCGGCCGCATCCGCAAGATTCTGGTGGACCTTGCAAACCCCAGCG
GCAGGCCGGCCCTGGCTTATGAAAGTGTGGTGGCTCAGGAGGGCAACCCTATCCTGCGTGACCTGGTCCT
CAGCCCCAACCGCCAGTACCTCTATGCTATGACGGAGAAGCAGGTGACGCAGGTGCCTGTGGAAAGCTGT
GTCCAGTATACTTCCTGTGAGCTGTGCCTGGGGTCTCGGGACCCCCACTGTGGCTGGTGTGTCCTGCACA
GCATCTGCTCTAGGCAGGATGCCTGTGAGCGGGCAGAAGAGCCCCAGCGTTTTGCCTCTGACCTGCTGCA
GTGTGTGCAGTTAACTGTCCAGCCGCGCAATGTGTCAGTCACCATGTCCCAGGTGCCGCTCGTGCTGCAG
GCTTGGAATGTGCCTGACCTCTCAGCTGGTGTCAACTGCTCCTTTGAGGACTTCACGGAGACTGAGAGCA
TCCTGGAAGATGGCCGCATCCATTGCCACTCACCTTCTGCCCGGGAAGTGGCGCCCATCACACAGGGTCA
GGGAGACCAGCGGGTGGTGAAGCTCTACCTCAAGTCCAAGGAGACAGGGAAGAAGTTTGCATCTGTGGAC
TTTGTCTTCTATAACTGCAGTGTTCACCAGTCCTGCCTGGCATGTGTCAACGGCTCCTTCCCCTGCCATT
GGTGCAAATACCGCCATGTTTGCACCAACAATGCGGCTGACTGCGCCTTTCTGGAAGGCCGAGTCAACAT
GTCTGAGGACTGCCCACAGATCCTGCCTTCTACCCACATCTATGTGCCAGTGGGTGTGGTGAAGCCCATC
ACCCTGGCTGCACGGAACCTGCCGCAGCCACAGTCGGGTCAGCGAGGGTACGAGTGCCTTTTCCACATCC
CAGGCAGCCCGGCCCGAGTCACTGCACTGCGCTTCAACAGCTCCAGCCTGCAGTGCCAGAACTCCTCGTA
CTCCTATGAGGGGAATGATGTCAGCGATCTGCCTGTGAACCTGTCGGTTGTGTGGAATGGCAACTTTGTC
ATTGACAACCCCCAGAACATCCAGGCCCACCTCTACAAGTGCCCAGCCTTGCGCCAGAGTTGTGGCCTCT
GCCTCAAGGCAGACCCACGCTTTGAGTGCGGCTGGTGCGTAGCTGAGCGCCGCTGTTCCCTTCGTCACCA
CTGCCCAGCTGACTCACCAGCCTCCTGGATGCATGCCCACCATGGCAGCAGCCGCTGCACAGACCCCAAG
ATTCTCAAGCTGTCCCCAGAGACAGGCCCTCGGCAGGGAGGGACTCGACTAACCATCACCGGTGAGAATC
TGGGCCTCCGGTTTGAGGATGTGCGGCTAGGCGTGCACGTGGGCAAGGTGCTTTGCAGCCCTGTGGAGAG
CGAGTACATCAGCGCAGAACAGATTGTCTGCGAGATTGGAGATGCCAGCACGCTGCGGGCCCATGATGCC
CTGGTGGAGGTGTGTGTGCGGGACTGCTCCCTCCACTACCGAGCGCTGTCCCCTAAACGCTTCACTTTTG
TGACACCGACCTTCTACCGTGTGAGCCCCTCCCGTGGGCCTCTGTCTGGAGGTACCTGGATTGGCATCGA
AGGGAGCCATCTGAATGCTGGCAGTGATGTAGCTGTGTCCATTGGCGGTCGGCCCTGCTCCTTCTCCTGG
AGAAACTCACGAGAGATCCGCTGCCTGACACCGCCCGGGCACACTCCTGGCAGCGCCCCTATTGTTATCA
ACATCAATCGTGCCCAGCTCTCCAACCCCGAGGTGAAGTACAACTATACTGAAGACCCTACTATCCTGAG
GATCGACCCTGAGTGGAGCATCAATAGTGGTGGGACCCTCCTAACAGTCACGGGCACCAACCTGGCCACT
GTCCGTGAACCTCGAATCCGCGCCAAGTATGGAGGCATTGAGAGGGAAAATAGCTGCATGGTGTACAATG
ACACCACCATGGTGTGCCGGGCGCCGTCTATAGACAACCCAAAGCGCAGCCCGCCAGAACTGGGAGAGCG
GCCAGATGAGATTGGTTTCATCATGGACAATGTGCGCACGCTGCTGGTACTCAACAGCTCCTCCTTCCTC
TACTACCCGGACCCTGTACTGGAGCCACTTAGCCCTACTGGGCTCTTGGAGCTGAAGCCCAGCTCCCCGC
TCATCCTCAAGGGGCGGAATCTCCTGCCACCTGCTCCTGGCAATTCCCGGCTCAACTACACGGTGCTCAT
CGGCTCCACACCTTGTATCCTCACCGTGTCTGAGACACAGCTGCTGTGTGAAGCACCCAACCTCACGGGG
CAGCACAAAGTCACGGTGCGGGCCGGGGGCTTCGAGTTCTCACCTGGGATGCTGCAGGTGTATTCGGACA
GCCTGCTGACACTGACTAGTGACAAAACTCACACATGCCCACCGTGCCCAGCACCTGAACTCCTGGGGGG
ACCGTCAGTCTTCCTCTTCCCCCCAAAACCCAAGGACACCCTCATGATCTCCCGGACCCCTGAGGTCACA
TGCGTGGTGGTGGACGTGAGCCACGAAGACCCTGAGGTCAAGTTCAACTGGTACGTGGACGGCGTGGAGG
TGCATAATGCCAAGACAAAGCCGCGGGAGGAGCAGTACAACAGCACGTACCGTGTGGTCAGCGTCCTCAC
CGTCCTGCACCAGGACTGGCTGAATGGCAAGGAGTACAAGTGCAAGGTCTCCAACAAAGCCCTCCCAGCC
CCCATCGAGAAAACCATCTCCAAAGCCAAAGGGCAGCCCCGAGAACCACAGGTGTATACCCTGCCCCCAT
CCCGGGATGAGCTGACCAAGAACCAGGTCAGCCTGACCTGCCTGGTCAAAGGCTTCTATCCCAGCGACAT
CGCCGTGGAGTGGGAGAGCAATGGGCAGCCGGAGAACAACTACAAGACCACGCCTCCCGTGCTGGACTCC
GACGGCTCCTTCTTCCTCTACAGCAAGCTCACCGTGGACAAGAGCAGGTGGCAGCAGGGGAACGTCTTCT
CATGCTCCGTGATGCATGAGGCTCTGCACAACCACTACACGCAGAAGAGCCTCTCCCTGTCTCCGGGTAA
AGGCGGCCATCATCACCATCACCATTAATCTAGAGATCTTATTAAAGCAGAACTTGTTTATTGCAGCTTA
TAATGGTTACAAATAAAGCAATAGCATCACAAATTTCACAAATAAAGCATTTTTTTCACTGCATTCTAGT
TGTGGTTTGTCCAAACTCATCAATGTATCTTATCATGTCTGGTCGACTCTAGCTAGACTCTTCCGCTTCC
TCGCTCACTGACTCGCTGCGCTCGGTCGTTCGGCTGCGGCGAGCGGTATCAGCTCACTCAAAGGCGGTAA
TACGGTTATCCACAGAATCAGGGGATAACGCAGGAAAGAACATGTGAGCAAAAGGCCAGCAAAAGGCCAG
GAACCGTAAAAAGGCCGCGTTGCTGGCGTTTTTCCATAGGCTCCGCCCCCCTGACGAGCATCACAAAAAT
CGACGCTCAAGTCAGAGGTGGCGAAACCCGACAGGACTATAAAGATACCAGGCGTTTCCCCCTGGAAGCT
CCCTCGTGCGCTCTCCTGTTCCGACCCTGCCGCTTACCGGATACCTGTCCGCCTTTCTCCCTTCGGGAAG
CGTGGCGCTTTCTCATAGCTCACGCTGTAGGTATCTCAGTTCGGTGTAGGTCGTTCGCTCCAAGCTGGGC
TGTGTGCACGAACCCCCCGTTCAGCCCGACCGCTGCGCCTTATCCGGTAACTATCGTCTTGAGTCCAACC
CGGTAAGACACGACTTATCGCCACTGGCAGCAGCCACTGGTAACAGGATTAGCAGAGCGAGGTATGTAGG
CGGTGCTACAGAGTTCTTGAAGTGGTGGCCTAACTACGGCTACACTAGAAGAACAGTATTTGGTATCTGC
GCTCTGCTGAAGCCAGTTACCTTCGGAAAAAGAGTTGGTAGCTCTTGATCCGGCAAACAAACCACCGCTG
GTAGCGGTGGTTTTTTTGTTTGCAAGCAGCAGATTACGCGCAGAAAAAAAGGATCTCAAGAAGATCCTTT
GATCTTTTCTACGGGGTCTGACGCTCAGTGGAACGAAAACTCACGTTAAGGGATTTTGGTCATGAGATTA
TCAAAAAGGATCTTCACCTAGATCCTTTTAAATTAAAAATGAAGTTTTAAATCAATCTAAAGTATATATG
AGTAAACTTGGTCTGACAGTTACCAATGCTTAATCAGTGAGGCACCTATCTCAGCGATCTGTCTATTTCG
TTCATCCATAGTTGCCTGACTCCCCGTCGTGTAGATAACTACGATACGGGAGGGCTTACCATCTGGCCCC
AGTGCTGCAATGATACCGCGAGACCCACGCTCACCGGCTCCAGATTTATCAGCAATAAACCAGCCAGCCG
GAAGGGCCGAGCGCAGAAGTGGTCCTGCAACTTTATCCGCCTCCATCCAGTCTATTAATTGTTGCCGGGA
AGCTAGAGTAAGTAGTTCGCCAGTTAATAGTTTGCGCAACGTTGTTGCCATTGCTACAGGCATCGTGGTG
TCACGCTCGTCGTTTGGTATGGCTTCATTCAGCTCCGGTTCCCAACGATCAAGGCGAGTTACATGATCCC
CCATGTTGTGCAAAAAAGCGGTTAGCTCCTTCGGTCCTCCGATCGTTGTCAGAAGTAAGTTGGCCGCAGT
GTTATCACTCATGGTTATGGCAGCACTGCATAATTCTCTTACTGTCATGCCATCCGTAAGATGCTTTTCT
GTGACTGGTGAGTACTCAACCAAGTCATTCTGAGAATAGTGTATGCGGCGACCGAGTTGCTCTTGCCCGG
CGTCAATACGGGATAATACCGCGCCACATAGCAGAACTTTAAAAGTGCTCATCATTGGAAAACGTTCTTC
GGGGCGAAAACTCTCAAGGATCTTACCGCTGTTGAGATCCAGTTCGATGTAACCCACTCGTGCACCCAAC
TGATCTTCAGCATCTTTTACTTTCACCAGCGTTTCTGGGTGAGCAAAAACAGGAAGGCAAAATGCCGCAA
AAAAGGGAATAAGGGCGACACGGAAATGTTGAATACTCATACTCTTCCTTTTTCAATATTATTGAAGCAT
TTATCAGGGTTATTGTCTCATGAGCGGATACATATTTGAATGTATTTAGAAAAATAAACAAATAGGGGTT
CCGCGCACATTTCCCCGAAAAGTGCCACCTGACGTCTAAGAAACCATTATTATCATGACATTAACCTATA
AAAATAGGCGTATCACGAGGCCCTTTCGTCTCGCGCGTTTCGGTGATGACGGTGAAAACCTCTGACACAT
GCAGCTCCCGGAGGAATGTGTGTCAGTTAGGGTGTGGAAAGTCCCCAGGCTCCCCAGCAGGCAGAAGTAT
GCAAAGCATGCATCTCAATTAGTCAGCAACCAGGTGTGGAAAGTCCCCAGGCTCCCCAGCAGGCAGAAGT
ATGCAAAGCATGCATCTCAATTAGTCAGCAACCATAGTCCCGCCCCTAACTCCGCCCATCCCGCCCCTAA
CTCCGCCCAGTTCCGCCCATTCTCCGCCCCATGGCTGACTAATTTTTTTTATTTATGCAGAGGCCGAGGC
CGCCTCTGCCTCTGAGCTATTCCAGAAGTAGTGAGGAGGCTTTTTTGGAGGCCTAGGCTTTTGCAAAAAG
CTCCCGGGAGCTTGTATATCCATTTTCGTCCCGGAGACGGTCACAGCTTGTCTGTAAGCGGATGCCGGGA
GCAGACAAGCCCGTCAGGGCGCGTCAGCGGGTGTTGGCGGGTGTCGGGGCTGGCTTAACTATGCGGCATC
AGAGCAGATTGTACTGAGAGTGCACCATATGCGGTGTGAAATACCGCACAGATGCGTAAGGAGAAAATAC
CGCATCAGGAAATTGTAAGCGTTAATATTTTGTTAAAATTCGCGTTAAATTTTTGTTAAATCAGCTCATT
TTTTAACCAATAGGCCGAAATCGGCAAAATCCCTTATAAATCAAAAGAATAGACCGAGATAGGGT
[37 nt withheld, positions 8956-8992]
AAAGAACGTGGACTCCAACGTCAAAGG
[49 nt withheld, positions 9020-9068]
T
[91 nt withheld, positions 9070-9160]
G
[124 nt withheld, positions 9162-9285]
CCATTCGCCATTCAGGCTGCGCAACTGTTGGGAAGGGCGATCGGTGCGGGCCTCTTCGCTATTACGCCAG
CTGGCGAAAGGGGGATGTGCTGCAAGGCGATTAAGTTGGGTAACGCCAGGGTTTTCCCAGTCACGACGTT
GTAAAACGACGGCCAGTGAATT
