Features (pLannotate 1.2.2; 14 found; start..end, strand, type, name):
     25..408     +  enhancer       CMV enhancer: human cytomegalovirus immediate early enhancer
    410..609     +  promoter       CMV promoter: human cytomegalovirus (CMV) immediate early promoter
    748..1573    +  intron         CMV intron A: human cytomegalovirus intron A (Chapman et al., 1991)
   1612..5334    +  CDS            Plxna1 (fragment): PLXA1_MOUSE - Also known as Kiaa4053. Experimental evidence at protein level: Swiss-Prot protein existence level 1. Coreceptor for SEMA3A, SEMA3C, SEMA3F and SEMA6D. Necessary for signaling by class 3 semaphorins and subsequent remodeling of the cytoskeleton. Plays a role in axon guidance, invasive growth and cell migration. Class 3 semaphorins bind to a complex composed of a neuropilin and a plexin. The plexin modulates the affinity of the complex for specific semaphorins, and its cytoplasmic domain is required for the activation of down-stream signaling events in the cytoplasm. From Mus musc
   5341..6021    +  CDS            IGHG1 (fragment): IGHG1_HUMAN - Experimental evidence at protein level: Swiss-Prot protein existence level 1. Constant region of immunoglobulin heavy chains. Immunoglobulins, also known as antibodies, are membrane-bound or secreted glycoproteins produced by B lymphocytes. In the recognition phase of humoral immunity, the membrane-bound immunoglobulins serve as receptors which, upon binding of a specific antigen, trigger the clonal expansion and differentiation of B lymphocytes into immunoglobulins- secreting plasma cells. Secreted immunoglobulins mediate the effector phase of humoral immunity, which results in
   6071..6192    +  polyA_signal   SV40 poly(A) signal: SV40 polyadenylation signal
   6401..6989    -  rep_origin     ori: high-copy-number ColE1/pMB1/pBR322/pUC origin of replication
   7160..8020    -  CDS            AmpR: β-lactamase; bla; confers resistance to ampicillin, carbenicillin, and related antibiotics
   8021..8125    -  promoter       AmpR promoter: bla
   8220..8255    +  CDS            rop (fragment): Rop protein, which maintains plasmids at low copy number; rop
   8278..8608    +  promoter       SV40 promoter: SV40 enhancer and early promoter
   8731..8830    +  misc_feature   bom (fragment): basis of mobility region from pBR322
   8858..9286    -  rep_origin     f1 ori (sequence partly withheld): f1 bacteriophage origin of replication; arrow indicates direction of (+) strand synthesis
   9290..9447    -  CDS            lacZα (fragment): LacZα fragment of β-galactosidase; lacZ fragment
>Addgene plasmid #72122 | Plxna1-Fc-His | analyzer sequence | sequence record 131308
GTCGAGGTCTCGACGGTATCGATTGACATTGATTATTGACTAGCTAGTTATTAATAGTAATCAATTACGG
GGTCATTAGTTCATAGCCCATATATGGAGTTCCGCGTTACATAACTTACGGTAAATGGCCCGCCTGGCTG
ACCGCCCAACGACCCCCGCCCATTGACGTCAATAATGACGTATGTTCCCATAGTAACGCCAATAGGGACT
TTCCATTGACGTCAATGGGTGGAGTATTTACGGTAAACTGCCCACTTGGCAGTACATCAAGTGTATCATA
TGCCAAGTCCGCCCCCTATTGACGTCAATGACGGTAAATGGCCCGCCTGGCATTATGCCCAGTACATGAC
CTTACGGGACTTTCCTACTTGGCAGTACATCTACGTATTAGTCATCGCTATTACCATGGTGATGCGGTTT
TGGCAGTACACCAATGGGCGTGGATAGCGGTTTGACTCACGGGGATTTCCAAGTCTCCACCCCATTGACG
TCAATGGGAGTTTGTTTTGGCACCAAAATCAACGGGACTTTCCAAAATGTCGTAATAACCCCGCCCCGTT
GACGCAAATGGGCGGTAGGCGTGTACGGTGGGAGGTCTATATAAGCAGAGCTCGTTTAGTGAACCGTCAG
ATCGCCTGGAGACGCCATCCACGCTGTTTTGACCTCCATAGAAGACACCGGGACCGATCCAGCCTCCGCG
GCCGGGAACGGTGCATTGGAACGCGGATTCCCCGTGCCAAGAGTGACGTAAGTACCGCCTATAGACTCTA
TAGGCACACCCCTTTGGCTCTTATGCATGCTATACTGTTTTTGGCTTGGGGCCTATACACCCCCGCTTCC
ATATGCTATAGGTGATGGTATAGCTTAGCCTATAGGTGTGGGTTATTGACCATTATTGACCACTCCCCTA
TTGGTGACGATACTTTCCATTACTAATCCATAACATGGCTCTTTGCCACAACTATCTCTATTGGCTATAT
GCCAATACTCTGTCCTTCAGAGACTGACACGGACTCTGTATTTTTACAGGATGGGGTCCCATTTATTATT
TACAAATTCACATATACAACAACGCCGTCCCCCGTGCCCGCAGTTTTTATTAAACATAGCGTGGGATCTC
CACGCGAATCTCGGGTACGTGTTCCGGACATGGGCTCTTCTCCGGTAGCGGCGGAGCTTCCACATCCGAG
CCCTGGTCCCATGCCTCCAGCGGCTCATGGTCGCTCGGCAGCTCCTTGCTCCTAACAGTGGAGGCCAGAC
TTAGGCACAGCACAATGCCCACCACCACCAGTGTGCCGCACAAGGCCGTGGCGGTAGGGTATGTGTCTGA
AAATGAGCTCGGAGATTGGGCTCGCACCGCTGACGCAGATGGAAGACTTAAGGCAGCGGCAGAAGAAGAT
GCAGGCAGCTGAGTTGTTGTATTCTGATAAGAGTCAGAGGTAACTCCCGTTGCGGTGCTGTTAACGGTGG
AGGGCAGTGTAGTCTGAGCAGTACTCGTTGCTGCCGCGCGCGCCACCAGACATAATAGCTGACAGACTAA
CAGACTGTTCCTTTCCATGGGTCTTTTCTGCAGAAGCTTGAATTCTCGAGGATCCGCGGCCAAACGCCAC
CATGCCACTGCCACCTCTGAGCTCTCGGACACTGCTGCTGCTGCTCTTGCTGCTGCTGAGGGGTGTGTGG
ATAGCCATCAGCTCGCCCCCAGCTGGTTTGGGTCCACAACCTGCCTTCCGCACCTTTGTGGCCAGTGACT
GGGGCCTCACTCACCTGGTGGTTCACGAACAGACAGGAGAGGTATATGTTGGCGCTGTGAACCGTATTTA
CAAGCTGTCGGGGAACCTAACCCTGCTTCGGGCCCATGTGACAGGCCCTGTAGAAGACAATGAGAAATGC
TACCCACCCCCCAGTGTACAGTCCTGCCCACATGGTCTGGGCAGCACAGACAACGTCAACAAGCTTCTAC
TGCTGGACTATGCAGCCAACCGCCTGTTGGCCTGTGGCAGTGCCTCACAGGGCATCTGCCAGTTCCTGAG
GTTGGACGATCTCTTCAAGCTGGGCGAGCCGCACCACCGCAAGGAACACTACCTGTCCAGTGTTCGAGAG
GCTGGCAGCATGGCGGGAGTGCTCATTGCTGGGCCACCCGGCCAGGGCCAGGCCAAGCTCTTCGTGGGCA
CACCCATCGATGGCAAATCAGAATACTTCCCCACTCTGTCCAGTCGCCGGCTCATGGCCAACGAGGAAGA
TGCTGACATGTTTGGCTTTGTGTACCAGGATGAGTTTGTGTCATCTCAGCTCAAGATCCCTTCAGACACA
TTGTCCAAGTTCCCAGCCTTTGACATCTACTATGTGTACAGTTTCCGCAGCGAGCAGTTCGTATACTACC
TCACCCTGCAGCTAGACACGCAGCTTACCTCGCCCGACGCCGCTGGCGAGCACTTCTTCACCTCCAAGAT
TGTGCGGCTGTGCGTGAATGACCCCAAGTTCTACTCTTACGTGGAGTTCCCCATTGGCTGCGAGCAGGCT
GGCGTGGAGTATCGGCTGGTGCAGGACGCCTACCTGAGCCGGCCGGGACAGGCCCTGGCCAAACAGCTGG
GCCTGGCTGAGGATGAGGAGGTGTTGTTCACTGTGTTCGCACAGGGCCAGAAGAACCGCGTGAAGCCACC
CAAGGAGTCGGCGCTGTGCCTGTTCACACTGAGGGCCATCAAGGAGAAAATCAAGGAGCGCATCCAATCC
TGCTACCGTGGAGAAGGAAAGCTCTCCCTGCCTTGGCTGCTCAACAAGGAGCTGGGCTGCATCAACTCGC
CCCTGCAGATTGATGACGACTTCTGCGGGCAGGATTTCAACCAGCCACTGGGTGGCACGGTCACCATCGA
GGGCACACCCCTTTTTGTCGACAAGGAAGATGGCCTGACTGCTGTGGCTGCCTATGACTACCAAGGCCGC
ACCGTGGTTTTTGCTGGCACTCGCAGCGGCCGCATCCGCAAGATTCTGGTGGACCTTGCAAACCCCAGCG
GCAGGCCGGCCCTGGCTTATGAAAGTGTGGTGGCTCAGGAGGGCAACCCTATCCTGCGTGACCTGGTCCT
CAGCCCCAACCGCCAGTACCTCTATGCTATGACGGAGAAGCAGGTGACGCAGGTGCCTGTGGAAAGCTGT
GTCCAGTATACTTCCTGTGAGCTGTGCCTGGGGTCTCGGGACCCCCACTGTGGCTGGTGTGTCCTGCACA
GCATCTGCTCTAGGCAGGATGCCTGTGAGCGGGCAGAAGAGCCCCAGCGTTTTGCCTCTGACCTGCTGCA
GTGTGTGCAGTTAACTGTCCAGCCGCGCAATGTGTCAGTCACCATGTCCCAGGTGCCGCTCGTGCTGCAG
GCTTGGAATGTGCCTGACCTCTCAGCTGGTGTCAACTGCTCCTTTGAGGACTTCACGGAGACTGAGAGCA
TCCTGGAAGATGGCCGCATCCATTGCCACTCACCTTCTGCCCGGGAAGTGGCGCCCATCACACAGGGTCA
GGGAGACCAGCGGGTGGTGAAGCTCTACCTCAAGTCCAAGGAGACAGGGAAGAAGTTTGCATCTGTGGAC
TTTGTCTTCTATAACTGCAGTGTTCACCAGTCCTGCCTGGCATGTGTCAACGGCTCCTTCCCCTGCCATT
GGTGCAAATACCGCCATGTTTGCACCAACAATGCGGCTGACTGCGCCTTTCTGGAAGGCCGAGTCAACAT
GTCTGAGGACTGCCCACAGATCCTGCCTTCTACCCACATCTATGTGCCAGTGGGTGTGGTGAAGCCCATC
ACCCTGGCTGCACGGAACCTGCCGCAGCCACAGTCGGGTCAGCGAGGGTACGAGTGCCTTTTCCACATCC
CAGGCAGCCCGGCCCGAGTCACTGCACTGCGCTTCAACAGCTCCAGCCTGCAGTGCCAGAACTCCTCGTA
CTCCTATGAGGGGAATGATGTCAGCGATCTGCCTGTGAACCTGTCGGTTGTGTGGAATGGCAACTTTGTC
ATTGACAACCCCCAGAACATCCAGGCCCACCTCTACAAGTGCCCAGCCTTGCGCCAGAGTTGTGGCCTCT
GCCTCAAGGCAGACCCACGCTTTGAGTGCGGCTGGTGCGTAGCTGAGCGCCGCTGTTCCCTTCGTCACCA
CTGCCCAGCTGACTCACCAGCCTCCTGGATGCATGCCCACCATGGCAGCAGCCGCTGCACAGACCCCAAG
ATTCTCAAGCTGTCCCCAGAGACAGGCCCTCGGCAGGGAGGGACTCGACTAACCATCACCGGTGAGAATC
TGGGCCTCCGGTTTGAGGATGTGCGGCTAGGCGTGCACGTGGGCAAGGTGCTTTGCAGCCCTGTGGAGAG
CGAGTACATCAGCGCAGAACAGATTGTCTGCGAGATTGGAGATGCCAGCACGCTGCGGGCCCATGATGCC
CTGGTGGAGGTGTGTGTGCGGGACTGCTCCCTCCACTACCGAGCGCTGTCCCCTAAACGCTTCACTTTTG
TGACACCGACCTTCTACCGTGTGAGCCCCTCCCGTGGGCCTCTGTCTGGAGGTACCTGGATTGGCATCGA
AGGGAGCCATCTGAATGCTGGCAGTGATGTAGCTGTGTCCATTGGCGGTCGGCCCTGCTCCTTCTCCTGG
AGAAACTCACGAGAGATCCGCTGCCTGACACCGCCCGGGCACACTCCTGGCAGCGCCCCTATTGTTATCA
ACATCAATCGTGCCCAGCTCTCCAACCCCGAGGTGAAGTACAACTATACTGAAGACCCTACTATCCTGAG
GATCGACCCTGAGTGGAGCATCAATAGTGGTGGGACCCTCCTAACAGTCACGGGCACCAACCTGGCCACT
GTCCGTGAACCTCGAATCCGCGCCAAGTATGGAGGCATTGAGAGGGAAAATAGCTGCATGGTGTACAATG
ACACCACCATGGTGTGCCGGGCGCCGTCTATAGACAACCCAAAGCGCAGCCCGCCAGAACTGGGAGAGCG
GCCAGATGAGATTGGTTTCATCATGGACAATGTGCGCACGCTGCTGGTACTCAACAGCTCCTCCTTCCTC
TACTACCCGGACCCTGTACTGGAGCCACTTAGCCCTACTGGGCTCTTGGAGCTGAAGCCCAGCTCCCCGC
TCATCCTCAAGGGGCGGAATCTCCTGCCACCTGCTCCTGGCAATTCCCGGCTCAACTACACGGTGCTCAT
CGGCTCCACACCTTGTATCCTCACCGTGTCTGAGACACAGCTGCTGTGTGAAGCACCCAACCTCACGGGG
CAGCACAAAGTCACGGTGCGGGCCGGGGGCTTCGAGTTCTCACCTGGGATGCTGCAGGTGTATTCGGACA
GCCTGCTGACACTGACTAGTGACAAAACTCACACATGCCCACCGTGCCCAGCACCTGAACTCCTGGGGGG
ACCGTCAGTCTTCCTCTTCCCCCCAAAACCCAAGGACACCCTCATGATCTCCCGGACCCCTGAGGTCACA
TGCGTGGTGGTGGACGTGAGCCACGAAGACCCTGAGGTCAAGTTCAACTGGTACGTGGACGGCGTGGAGG
TGCATAATGCCAAGACAAAGCCGCGGGAGGAGCAGTACAACAGCACGTACCGTGTGGTCAGCGTCCTCAC
CGTCCTGCACCAGGACTGGCTGAATGGCAAGGAGTACAAGTGCAAGGTCTCCAACAAAGCCCTCCCAGCC
CCCATCGAGAAAACCATCTCCAAAGCCAAAGGGCAGCCCCGAGAACCACAGGTGTATACCCTGCCCCCAT
CCCGGGATGAGCTGACCAAGAACCAGGTCAGCCTGACCTGCCTGGTCAAAGGCTTCTATCCCAGCGACAT
CGCCGTGGAGTGGGAGAGCAATGGGCAGCCGGAGAACAACTACAAGACCACGCCTCCCGTGCTGGACTCC
GACGGCTCCTTCTTCCTCTACAGCAAGCTCACCGTGGACAAGAGCAGGTGGCAGCAGGGGAACGTCTTCT
CATGCTCCGTGATGCATGAGGCTCTGCACAACCACTACACGCAGAAGAGCCTCTCCCTGTCTCCGGGTAA
AGGCGGCCATCATCACCATCACCATTAATCTAGAGATCTTATTAAAGCAGAACTTGTTTATTGCAGCTTA
TAATGGTTACAAATAAAGCAATAGCATCACAAATTTCACAAATAAAGCATTTTTTTCACTGCATTCTAGT
TGTGGTTTGTCCAAACTCATCAATGTATCTTATCATGTCTGGTCGACTCTAGCTAGACTCTTCCGCTTCC
TCGCTCACTGACTCGCTGCGCTCGGTCGTTCGGCTGCGGCGAGCGGTATCAGCTCACTCAAAGGCGGTAA
TACGGTTATCCACAGAATCAGGGGATAACGCAGGAAAGAACATGTGAGCAAAAGGCCAGCAAAAGGCCAG
GAACCGTAAAAAGGCCGCGTTGCTGGCGTTTTTCCATAGGCTCCGCCCCCCTGACGAGCATCACAAAAAT
CGACGCTCAAGTCAGAGGTGGCGAAACCCGACAGGACTATAAAGATACCAGGCGTTTCCCCCTGGAAGCT
CCCTCGTGCGCTCTCCTGTTCCGACCCTGCCGCTTACCGGATACCTGTCCGCCTTTCTCCCTTCGGGAAG
CGTGGCGCTTTCTCATAGCTCACGCTGTAGGTATCTCAGTTCGGTGTAGGTCGTTCGCTCCAAGCTGGGC
TGTGTGCACGAACCCCCCGTTCAGCCCGACCGCTGCGCCTTATCCGGTAACTATCGTCTTGAGTCCAACC
CGGTAAGACACGACTTATCGCCACTGGCAGCAGCCACTGGTAACAGGATTAGCAGAGCGAGGTATGTAGG
CGGTGCTACAGAGTTCTTGAAGTGGTGGCCTAACTACGGCTACACTAGAAGAACAGTATTTGGTATCTGC
GCTCTGCTGAAGCCAGTTACCTTCGGAAAAAGAGTTGGTAGCTCTTGATCCGGCAAACAAACCACCGCTG
GTAGCGGTGGTTTTTTTGTTTGCAAGCAGCAGATTACGCGCAGAAAAAAAGGATCTCAAGAAGATCCTTT
GATCTTTTCTACGGGGTCTGACGCTCAGTGGAACGAAAACTCACGTTAAGGGATTTTGGTCATGAGATTA
TCAAAAAGGATCTTCACCTAGATCCTTTTAAATTAAAAATGAAGTTTTAAATCAATCTAAAGTATATATG
AGTAAACTTGGTCTGACAGTTACCAATGCTTAATCAGTGAGGCACCTATCTCAGCGATCTGTCTATTTCG
TTCATCCATAGTTGCCTGACTCCCCGTCGTGTAGATAACTACGATACGGGAGGGCTTACCATCTGGCCCC
AGTGCTGCAATGATACCGCGAGACCCACGCTCACCGGCTCCAGATTTATCAGCAATAAACCAGCCAGCCG
GAAGGGCCGAGCGCAGAAGTGGTCCTGCAACTTTATCCGCCTCCATCCAGTCTATTAATTGTTGCCGGGA
AGCTAGAGTAAGTAGTTCGCCAGTTAATAGTTTGCGCAACGTTGTTGCCATTGCTACAGGCATCGTGGTG
TCACGCTCGTCGTTTGGTATGGCTTCATTCAGCTCCGGTTCCCAACGATCAAGGCGAGTTACATGATCCC
CCATGTTGTGCAAAAAAGCGGTTAGCTCCTTCGGTCCTCCGATCGTTGTCAGAAGTAAGTTGGCCGCAGT
GTTATCACTCATGGTTATGGCAGCACTGCATAATTCTCTTACTGTCATGCCATCCGTAAGATGCTTTTCT
GTGACTGGTGAGTACTCAACCAAGTCATTCTGAGAATAGTGTATGCGGCGACCGAGTTGCTCTTGCCCGG
CGTCAATACGGGATAATACCGCGCCACATAGCAGAACTTTAAAAGTGCTCATCATTGGAAAACGTTCTTC
GGGGCGAAAACTCTCAAGGATCTTACCGCTGTTGAGATCCAGTTCGATGTAACCCACTCGTGCACCCAAC
TGATCTTCAGCATCTTTTACTTTCACCAGCGTTTCTGGGTGAGCAAAAACAGGAAGGCAAAATGCCGCAA
AAAAGGGAATAAGGGCGACACGGAAATGTTGAATACTCATACTCTTCCTTTTTCAATATTATTGAAGCAT
TTATCAGGGTTATTGTCTCATGAGCGGATACATATTTGAATGTATTTAGAAAAATAAACAAATAGGGGTT
CCGCGCACATTTCCCCGAAAAGTGCCACCTGACGTCTAAGAAACCATTATTATCATGACATTAACCTATA
AAAATAGGCGTATCACGAGGCCCTTTCGTCTCGCGCGTTTCGGTGATGACGGTGAAAACCTCTGACACAT
GCAGCTCCCGGAGGAATGTGTGTCAGTTAGGGTGTGGAAAGTCCCCAGGCTCCCCAGGCAGGCAGAAGTA
TGCAAAGCATGCATCTCAATTAGTCAGCAACCAGGTGTGGAAAGTCCCCAGGCTCCCCAGCAGGCAGAAG
TATGCAAAGCATGCATCTCAATTAGTCAGCAACCATAGTCCCGCCCCTAACTCCGCCCATCCCGCCCCTA
ACTCCGCCCAGTTCCGCCCATTCTCCGCCCCATGGCTGACTAATTTTTTTTATTTATGCAGAGGCCGAGG
CCGCCTCTGCCTCTGAGCTATTCCAGAAGTAGTGAGGAGGCTTTTTTGGAGGCCTAGGCTTTTGCAAAAA
GCTCCCGGGAGCTTGTATATCCATTTTCGTCCCGGAGACGGTCACAGCTTGTCTGTAAGCGGATGCCGGG
AGCAGACAAGCCCGTCAGGGCGCGTCAGCGGGTGTTGGCGGGTGTCGGGGCTGGCTTAACTATGCGGCAT
CAGAGCAGATTGTACTGAGAGTGCACCATATGCGGTGTGAAATACCGCACAGATGCGTAAGGAGAAAATA
CCGCATCAGGAAATTGTAAGCGTTAATATTTTGTTAAAATTCGCGTTAAATTTTTGTTAAATCAGCTCAT
TTTTTAACCAATAGGCCGAAATCGGCAAAATCCCTTATAAATCAAAAGAATAGACCGAGATAGGGT
[37 nt withheld, positions 8957-8993]
AAAGAACGTGGACTCCAACGTCAAAGG
[49 nt withheld, positions 9021-9069]
T
[91 nt withheld, positions 9071-9161]
G
[124 nt withheld, positions 9163-9286]
CCATTCGCCATTCAGGCTGCGCAACTGTTGGGAAGGGCGATCGGTGCGGGCCTCTTCGCTATTACGCCAG
CTGGCGAAAGGGGGATGTGCTGCAAGGCGATTAAGTTGGGTAACGCCAGGGTTTTCCCAGTCACGACGTT
GTAAAACGACGGCCAGTGAATT
