>Addgene plasmid #72122 | Plxna1-Fc-His | addgene partial sequence | sequence record 139236 | pMRB101-F 5'-aagatgcaggcagctgagtt-3'
ACGGTGGAGGGCAGTGTAGTCTGAGCAGTACTCGTTGCTGCCGCGCGCGCCACCAGACATAATAGCTGAC
AGACTAACAGACTGTTCCTTTCCATGGGTCTTTTCTGCAGAAGCTTGAATTCTCGAGGATCCGCGGCCAA
ACGCCACCATGCCACTGCCACCTCTGAGCTCTCGGACACTGCTGCTGCTGCTCTTGCTGCTGCTGAGGGG
TGTGTGGATAGCCATCAGCTCGCCCCCAGCTGGTTTGGGTCCACAACCTGCCTTCCGCACCTTTGTGGCC
AGTGACTGGGGCCTCACTCACCTGGTGGTTCACGAACAGACAGGAGAGGTATATGTTGGCGCTGTGAACC
GTATTTACAAGCTGTCGGGGAACCTAACCCTGCTTCGGGCCCATGTGACAGGCCCTGTAGAAGACAATGA
GAAATGCTACCCACCCCCCAGTGTACAGTCCTGCCCACATGGTCTGGGCAGCACAGACAACGTCAACAAG
CTTCTACTGCTGGACTATGCAGCCAACCGCCTGTTGGCCTGTGGCAGTGCCTCACAGGGCATCTGCCAGT
TCCTGAGGTTGGACGATCTCTTCAAGCTGGGCGAGCCGCACCACCGCAAGGAACACTACCTGTCCAGTGT
TCGAGAGGCTGGCAGCATGGCGGGAGTGCTCATTGCTGGGCCACCCGGCCAGGGCCAGGCCAAGCTCTTC
GTGGGCACACCCATCGATGGCAAATCAGAATACTTCCCCACTCTGTCCAGTCGCCGGCTCATGGCCAACG
AGGAAGATGCTGACATGTTTGGCTT
