>Addgene plasmid #72122 | Plxna1-Fc-His | addgene partial sequence | sequence record 139237 | SV40pA-R 5'-GAAATTTGTGATGCTATTGC-3'
AGTTCTGCTTTAATAAGATCTCTAGATTAATGGTGATGGTGATGATGGCCGCCTTTACCCGGAGACAGGG
AGAGGCTCTTCTGCGTGTAGTGGTTGTGCAGAGCCTCATGCATCACGGAGCATGAGAAGACGTTCCCCTG
CTGCCACCTGCTCTTGTCCACGGTGAGCTTGCTGTAGAGGAAGAAGGAGCCGTCGGAGTCCAGCACGGGA
GGCGTGGTCTTGTAGTTGTTCTCCGGCTGCCCATTGCTCTCCCACTCCACGGCGATGTCGCTGGGATAGA
AGCCTTTGACCAGGCAGGTCAGGCTGACCTGGTTCTTGGTCAGCTCATCCCGGGATGGGGGCAGGGTATA
CACCTGTGGTTCTCGGGGCTGCCCTTTGGCTTTGGAGATGGTTTTCTCGATGGGGGCTGGGAGGGCTTTG
TTGGAGACCTTGCACTTGTACTCCTTGCCATTCAGCCAGTCCTGGTGCAGGACGGTGAGGACGCTGACCA
CACGGTACGTGCTGTTGTACTGCTCCTCCCGCGGCTTTGTCTTGGCATTATGCACCTCCACGCCGTCCAC
GTACCAGTTGAACTTGACCTCAGGGTCTTCGTGGCTCACGTCCACCACCACGCATGTGACCTCAGGGGTC
CGGGAGATCATGAGGGTGTCCTTGGGTTTTGGGGGGAAGAGGAAGACTGACGGTCCCCCCAGGAGTTCAG
GTGCTGGGCACGGTGGGCATGTGTGAGTTTTGTCACTAGTCAGTGTCAGCAGGCTGTCCGAATACACCTG
CAGCATCCCAGGTGAGAACTCGAAGCCCCCGGCCCGCACCGTGACTTTGTGCTGCCCCGTGAGGTTGGGT
GCTTCACACAGCAGCTGTGTCTCAGACACGGTGAGGATACA
